Addgene plasmid #201451: pPB-Neo-COVGT1-d2EGFP-mCherry
Purpose: Fluorescent reporter for genetic tracing of epithelial cell SARS-CoV2 response.
Depositing lab: Gaetano Gargiulo. Depositing organization: Max-Delbrueck-Centrum fuer Molekulare Medizin (MDC). Publication: Pharmacological modulators of epithelial immunity uncovered by synthetic genetic tracing of SARS-CoV-2 infection responses. Jiang B, Schmitt MJ, Rand U, Company C, Dramaretska Y, Grossmann M, Serresi M, Cicin-Sain L, Gargiulo G. Sci Adv. 2023 Jun 23;9(25):eadf4975. doi: 10.1126/sciadv.adf4975. Epub 2023 Jun 21. PubMed 37343108.
Backbone
  Vector backbone: Mammalian PiggyBac Expression Vector
  Backbone manufacturer: Vectorbuilder
  Backbone size w/o insert (bp): 7890
  Vector type: Synthetic Biology
  Selectable markers: Neomycin (select with G418)
Growth in bacteria
  Bacterial resistance: Ampicillin, 100 μg/mL
  Growth temperature: 37°C
  Growth strain: NEB Stable
  Copy number: High Copy
Gene/Insert
  Gene/Insert name: COVGT1_d2EGFP-mCherry (alt name: COVGT1)
  Species: H. sapiens (human)
  Insert size (bp): 8646
  Cloning method: Gibson Cloning
Terms and licenses: Academic/Nonprofit Terms; Industry Terms: Not Available to Industry
Depositor comments: We used SARS-CoV-2 signature & transcription factor genes to design reporters that model infection response in epithelial cells (Blanko-Melo et al.,2020; Wyler et al.,2020; Lamers et al.,2020). 5' cloning site: AccI (unknown if destroyed).
How to cite: pPB-Neo-COVGT1-d2EGFP-mCherry was a gift from Gaetano Gargiulo (Addgene plasmid # 201451 ; http://n2t.net/addgene:201451 ; RRID:Addgene_201451)
