[The description below was written by a language model from this plasmid's Addgene catalogue record and pLannotate feature annotations shown in this document.]
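Description:
pPB-Neo-COVGT1-d2EGFP-mCherry is a mammalian PiggyBac transposon expression vector (VectorBuilder-derived backbone) carrying a synthetic fluorescent reporter for genetic tracing of the epithelial cell response to SARS-CoV-2. According to the depositor, the COVGT1 regulatory element was designed from human SARS-CoV-2 signature genes and transcription factor genes so that its activity models the infection response in epithelial cells. In the sequenced plasmid this synthetic region appears to occupy the largely unannotated stretch between the attB4 and attB1 Gateway recombination sites. The short hit to BBC3/PUMA there probably reflects genomic sequence incorporated into the design rather than a coding element.

Downstream of attB1 lie two reporters in tandem. The first is d2EGFP, an EGFP destabilized by a mouse ornithine decarboxylase degron with a half-life of about two hours. The second is an mCherry-type red protein followed by three SV40 nuclear localization signals and a second copy of the same degron fragment, so both signals should turn over quickly, with the red one nuclear. The table does not annotate what links the two coding sequences. The unit ends with a rabbit β-globin polyadenylation signal.

A separate CMV enhancer/promoter drives NeoR with a bGH poly(A) signal, allowing G418 selection of stably transposed cells. The PiggyBac terminal repeats are not annotated as such, although a baculovirus FP25 fragment spanning the origin may mark transposon-flanking sequence. Integration would require a transposase supplied separately.

In bacteria the plasmid is maintained through a high-copy ColE1/pUC origin and ampicillin resistance, and it also carries an f1 origin and lacZα remnants. The listed insert size nearly equals the full 8,674 nt sequence, so the catalogue backbone and insert sizes cannot both be taken literally.
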