Features (pLannotate 1.2.2; 30 found; start..end, strand, type, name):
    316..336     +  protein_bind   attB4: mutant version of attB; core recombination site for the Gateway® BP reaction BP Clonase™
    332..397     -  CDS            BBC3 (fragment): BBC3B_HUMAN - Also known as PUMA. Experimental evidence at protein level: Swiss-Prot protein existence level 1. [Isoform 3]: Does not affect cell growth. From Homo sapiens (Human).
   1092..1116    +  protein_bind   attB1: mutant version of attB; recombination site for the Gateway® BP reaction BP Clonase™
   1123..1968    +  CDS            d2EGFP: EGFP destabilized by fusion to residues 422-461 of mouse ornithine decarboxylase, giving an in vivo half-life of ~2 hours mammalian codon-optimized
   1978..2685    +  CDS            mCherry2: mCherry2 is a basic (constitutively fluorescent) red fluorescent protein published in 2017, derived from Discosoma sp.. It has very low acid sensitivity.
   2704..2724    +  CDS            SV40 NLS: nuclear localization signal of SV40 (simian virus 40) large T antigen
   2728..2748    +  CDS            SV40 NLS: nuclear localization signal of SV40 (simian virus 40) large T antigen
   2752..2772    +  CDS            SV40 NLS: nuclear localization signal of SV40 (simian virus 40) large T antigen
   2787..2910    +  CDS            d2EGFP (fragment): EGFP destabilized by fusion to residues 422-461 of mouse ornithine decarboxylase, giving an in vivo half-life of ~2 hours mammalian codon-optimized
   2911..2935    -  protein_bind   attB2: mutant version of attB; recombination site for the Gateway® BP reaction BP Clonase™
   2939..2963    -  protein_bind   attB2: mutant version of attB; recombination site for the Gateway® BP reaction BP Clonase™
   2967..2991    -  protein_bind   attB2: mutant version of attB; recombination site for the Gateway® BP reaction BP Clonase™
   2995..3063    +  CDS            HBB (fragment): HBB_PONPY - Experimental evidence at transcript level: Swiss-Prot protein existence level 2. Involved in oxygen transport from the lung to the various peripheral tissues. From Pongo pygmaeus (Bornean orangutan).
   3134..3189    +  polyA_signal   β-globin poly(A) signal: rabbit β-globin polyadenylation signal (Gil and Proudfoot, 1987)
   3544..3923    +  enhancer       CMV enhancer: human cytomegalovirus immediate early enhancer
   3924..4127    +  promoter       CMV promoter: human cytomegalovirus (CMV) immediate early promoter
   4160..4954    +  CDS            NeoR/KanR: aminoglycoside phosphotransferase from Tn5; aph(3')-II (or nptII); confers resistance to neomycin, kanamycin, and G418 (Geneticin®)
   4998..5222    +  polyA_signal   bGH poly(A) signal: bovine growth hormone polyadenylation signal
   5701..5719    -  promoter       T7 promoter: promoter for bacteriophage T7 RNA polymerase
   5722..5879    +  CDS            lacZα (fragment): LacZα fragment of β-galactosidase; lacZ fragment
   5884..6312    +  rep_origin     f1 ori (sequence partly withheld): f1 bacteriophage origin of replication; arrow indicates direction of (+) strand synthesis
   6365..6469    +  promoter       AmpR promoter: bla
   6470..7330    +  CDS            AmpR: β-lactamase; bla; confers resistance to ampicillin, carbenicillin, and related antibiotics
   7501..8089    +  rep_origin     ori: high-copy-number ColE1/pMB1/pBR322/pUC origin of replication
   8272..8364    +  CDS            lacI (fragment): lac repressor; lacI; The lac repressor binds to the lac operator to inhibit transcription in E. coli. This inhibition can be relieved by adding lactose or isopropyl-β-D-thiogalactopyranoside (IPTG).
   8377..8398    +  protein_bind   CAP binding site: CAP binding activates transcription in the presence of cAMP. E. coli catabolite activator protein
   8413..8443    +  promoter       lac promoter: promoter for the E. coli lac operon
   8451..8467    +  protein_bind   lac operator: The lac repressor binds to the lac operator to inhibit transcription in E. coli. This inhibition can be relieved by adding lactose or isopropyl-β-D-thiogalactopyranoside (IPTG). lac repressor encoded by lacI
   8512..8530    +  promoter       T3 promoter: promoter for bacteriophage T3 RNA polymerase
   8547..4       -  CDS            FP (fragment) (across the origin): FP25_NPVAC - Experimental evidence at protein level: Swiss-Prot protein existence level 1. From Autographa californica nuclear polyhedrosis virus (AcMNPV).
>Addgene plasmid #201451 | pPB-Neo-COVGT1-d2EGFP-mCherry | addgene full sequence | sequence record 401116 | Addgene NGS Result
TTAACCCTAGAAAGATAGTCTGCGTAAAATTGACGCATGCATTCTTGAAATATTGCTCTCTCTTTCTAAA
TAGCGCGAATCCGTCGCTGTGCATTTAGGACATCTCAGTCGCCGCTTGGAGCTCCCGTGAGGCGTGCTTG
TCAATGCGGTAAGTGTCACTGATTTTGAACTATAACGACCGCGTGAGTCAAAATGACGCATGATTATCTT
TTACGTGACTTTTAAGATTTAACTCATACGATAATTATATTGTTATTTCATGTTCTACTTACGTGATAAC
TTATTATATATATATTTTCTTGTTATAGATATCATCAACTTTGTATAGAAAAGTTGTGGAAGCAGCCCTG
GGCACCTGGCATGGACATGCCTGGGCAGACCCCATGCCAAATTTCATCCTGTCTCATAGCTTTCCATTCC
GTTTCTTTTTCAGTTTCTCATTGTTACTTCCTGCCCTGCTCTGGTTTGGTGAGTTTTGTCCTTCCTTTGG
ATAAAAACAATGTCCCCACACCCAGTGTTGTGTAATCAGGGAATGAAAGAATCTGCTGTGATGCCAGCAC
TCAAGGGGACAGTTTCTGTTGCTGTGGGAACCTGAACTTTGCATTTCCTGACTTTGGGGTAATTAAAATG
TCAGCCTTCCAGATGCTGACGCAACGAGGTGTGGGAGGGAGTCAGGGGGCGTGTCCAGGAGGTTGGCCAG
GCCAATCGGAGGCGGGGCCAGAGGGTTGACTGGGCAGGCCGGGGGCGGGGCTGGAATAATAATAAGAGAT
GGTAGGGGCGGGTGTAGGCTTTGCTTTATGGTGATGCCAGGACAGTTTTGTTTTCCATTTCCCTGTGCCA
TAAAACGGCTTTCTTGGAAAGCTACCAGATATTCCCCACTAAAAGTCTTCAAGGTCACTCCGTGGAAAAG
GGAGGGCTACTTTTGAAGGGGGTCACTTTCCTTCAGCTATGGGGGCAGCTGAGCCAGAGGTCAGGCTGTA
GTGGGGAGGCCAGAAGGGGCGGGGACAGCCGGGATTGGGAGGGGAGAACAGCAGCGTGGGCGGCTGGCAG
AGGCAGGGAAAGACCAGCAGAGAGGAAAGAGAAACTGGGAGACAAGTTTGTACAAAAAAGCAGGCTGCCA
CCATGGTGAGCAAGGGCGAGGAGCTGTTCACCGGGGTGGTGCCCATCCTGGTCGAGCTGGACGGCGACGT
AAACGGCCACAAGTTCAGCGTGTCCGGCGAGGGCGAGGGCGATGCCACCTACGGCAAGCTGACCCTGAAG
TTCATCTGCACCACCGGCAAGCTGCCCGTGCCCTGGCCCACCCTCGTGACCACCCTGACCTACGGCGTGC
AGTGCTTCAGCCGCTACCCCGACCACATGAAGCAGCACGACTTCTTCAAGTCCGCCATGCCCGAAGGCTA
CGTCCAGGAGCGCACCATCTTCTTCAAGGACGACGGCAACTACAAGACCCGCGCCGAGGTGAAGTTCGAG
GGCGACACCCTGGTGAACCGCATCGAGCTGAAGGGCATCGACTTCAAGGAGGACGGCAACATCCTGGGGC
ACAAGCTGGAGTACAACTACAACAGCCACAACGTCTATATCATGGCCGACAAGCAGAAGAACGGCATCAA
GGTGAACTTCAAGATCCGCCACAACATCGAGGACGGCAGCGTGCAGCTCGCCGACCACTACCAGCAGAAC
ACCCCCATCGGCGACGGCCCCGTGCTGCTGCCCGACAACCACTACCTGAGCACCCAGTCCGCCCTGAGCA
AAGACCCCAACGAGAAGCGCGATCACATGGTCCTGCTGGAGTTCGTGACCGCCGCCGGGATCACTCTCGG
CATGGACGAGCTGTACAAGAAGCTTAGCCATGGCTTCCCGCCGGAGGTGGAGGAGCAGGATGATGGCACG
CTGCCCATGTCTTGTGCCCAGGAGAGCGGGATGGACCGTCACCCTGCAGCCTGTGCTTCTGCTAGGATCA
ATGTGTAGACTGCCACCATGGTGAGCAAGGGCGAGGAGGACAACATGGCCATCATCAAGGAGTTCATGAG
GTTCAAGGTGCACATGGAGGGCAGCGTGAACGGCCACGAGTTCGAGATCGAGGGCGAGGGCGAGGGCAGG
CCCTACGAGGGCACCCAGACCGCCAAGCTGAAGGTGACCAAGGGCGGCCCCCTGCCCTTCGCCTGGGACA
TCCTGAGCCCCCAGTTCATGTACGGCAGCAAGGCCTACGTGAAGCACCCCGCCGACATCCCCGACTACCT
GAAGCTGAGCTTCCCCGAGGGCTTCAACTGGGAGAGGGTGATGAACTTCGAGGACGGCGGCGTGGTGACC
GTGACCCAGGACAGCAGCCTGCAGGACGGCGAGTTCATCTACAAGGTGAAGCTGAGGGGCACCAACTTCC
CCAGCGACGGCCCCGTGATGCAGTGCAGGACCATGGGCTGGGAGGCCAGCACCGAGAGGATGTACCCCGA
GGACGGCGCCCTGAAGGGCGAGATCAAGCAGAGGCTGAAGCTGAAGGACGGCGGCCACTACGACGCCGAG
GTGAAGACCACCTACAAGGCCAAGAAGCCCGTGCAGCTGCCCGGCGCCTACAACGTGGACATCAAGCTGG
ACATCCTGAGCCACAACGAGGACTACACCATCGTGGAGCAGTACGAGAGGGCCGAGGGCAGGCACAGCAC
CGGCGGCATGGACGAGCTGTACAAGCTCAGATCTCGAGCTGATCCAAAAAAGAAGAGAAAGGTAGATCCA
AAAAAGAAGAGAAAGGTAGATCCAAAAAAGAAGAGAAAGGTAGGATCCACCGGATCTAGCCATGGCTTCC
CGCCGGAGGTGGAGGAGCAGGATGATGGCACGCTGCCCATGTCTTGTGCCCAGGAGAGCGGGATGGACCG
TCACCCTGCAGCCTGTGCTTCTGCTAGGATCAATGTGTAGACCCAGCTTTCTTGTACAAAGTGGTGATAC
CCAGCTTTCTTGTACAAAGTGGTGATACCCAGCTTTCTTGTACAAAGTGGTGATCCTCAGGTGCAGGCTG
CCTATCAGAAGGTGGTGGCTGGTGTGGCCAATGCCCTGGCTCACAAATACCACTGAGATCTTTTTCCCTC
TGCCAAAAATTATGGGGACATCATGAAGCCCCTTGAGCATCTGACTTCTGGCTAATAAAGGAAATTTATT
TTCATTGCAATAGTGTGTTGGAATTTTTTGTGTCTCTCACTCGGAAGGACATATGGGAGGGCAAATCATT
TAAAACATCAGAATGAGTATTTGGTTTAGAGTTTGGCAACATATGCCCATATGCTGGCTGCCATGAACAA
AGGTTGGCTATAAAGAGGTCATCAGTATATGAAACAGCCCCCTGCTGTCCATTCCTTATTCCATAGAAAA
GCCTTGACTTGAGGTTAGATTTTTTTTATATTTTGTTTTGTGTTATTTTTTTCTTTAACATCCCTAAAAT
TTTCCTTACATGTTTTACTAGCCAGATTTTTCCTCCTCTCCTGACTACTCCCAGTCATAGCTGTCCCTCT
TCTCTTATGGAGATCCCTCGACCTGCAGCCCAAGCTTCGCGTTGACATTGATTATTGACTAGTTATTAAT
AGTAATCAATTACGGGGTCATTAGTTCATAGCCCATATATGGAGTTCCGCGTTACATAACTTACGGTAAA
TGGCCCGCCTGGCTGACCGCCCAACGACCCCCGCCCATTGACGTCAATAATGACGTATGTTCCCATAGTA
ACGCCAATAGGGACTTTCCATTGACGTCAATGGGTGGAGTATTTACGGTAAACTGCCCACTTGGCAGTAC
ATCAAGTGTATCATATGCCAAGTACGCCCCCTATTGACGTCAATGACGGTAAATGGCCCGCCTGGCATTA
TGCCCAGTACATGACCTTATGGGACTTTCCTACTTGGCAGTACATCTACGTATTAGTCATCGCTATTACC
ATGGTGATGCGGTTTTGGCAGTACATCAATGGGCGTGGATAGCGGTTTGACTCACGGGGATTTCCAAGTC
TCCACCCCATTGACGTCAATGGGAGTTTGTTTTGGCACCAAAATCAACGGGACTTTCCAAAATGTCGTAA
CAACTCCGCCCCATTGACGCAAATGGGCGGTAGGCGTGTACGGTGGGAGGTCTATATAAGCAGAGCTCTC
TGGCTAACTAGAGAACCCACTGCGCCACCATGATTGAACAAGATGGATTGCACGCAGGTTCTCCGGCCGC
TTGGGTGGAGAGGCTATTCGGCTATGACTGGGCACAACAGACAATCGGCTGCTCTGATGCCGCCGTGTTC
CGGCTGTCAGCGCAGGGGCGCCCGGTTCTTTTTGTCAAGACCGACCTGTCCGGTGCCCTGAATGAACTGC
AAGACGAGGCAGCGCGGCTATCGTGGCTGGCCACGACGGGCGTTCCTTGCGCAGCTGTGCTCGACGTTGT
CACTGAAGCGGGAAGGGACTGGCTGCTATTGGGCGAAGTGCCGGGGCAGGATCTCCTGTCATCTCACCTT
GCTCCTGCCGAGAAAGTATCCATCATGGCTGATGCAATGCGGCGGCTGCATACGCTTGATCCGGCTACCT
GCCCATTCGACCACCAAGCGAAACATCGCATCGAGCGAGCACGTACTCGGATGGAAGCCGGTCTTGTCGA
TCAGGATGATCTGGACGAAGAGCATCAGGGGCTCGCGCCAGCCGAACTGTTCGCCAGGCTCAAGGCGAGC
ATGCCCGACGGCGAGGATCTCGTCGTGACCCATGGCGATGCCTGCTTGCCGAATATCATGGTGGAAAATG
GCCGCTTTTCTGGATTCATCGACTGTGGCCGGCTGGGTGTGGCGGACCGCTATCAGGACATAGCGTTGGC
TACCCGTGATATTGCTGAAGAGCTTGGCGGCGAATGGGCTGACCGCTTCCTCGTGCTTTACGGTATCGCC
GCTCCCGATTCGCAGCGCATCGCCTTCTATCGCCTTCTTGACGAGTTCTTCTGACTCGAGTCTAGAGGGC
CCGTTTAAACCCGCTGATCAGCCTCGACTGTGCCTTCTAGTTGCCAGCCATCTGTTGTTTGCCCCTCCCC
CGTGCCTTCCTTGACCCTGGAAGGTGCCACTCCCACTGTCCTTTCCTAATAAAATGAGGAAATTGCATCG
CATTGTCTGAGTAGGTGTCATTCTATTCTGGGGGGTGGGGTGGGGCAGGACAGCAAGGGGGAGGATTGGG
AAGACAATAGCAGGCATGCTGGGGATGCGGTGGGCTCTATGGCTCGAGTTAATTAACGAGAGCATAATAT
TGATATGTGCCAAAGTTGTTTCTGACTGACTAATAAGTATAATTTGTTTCTATTATGTATAGGTTAAGCT
AATTACTTATTTTATAATACAACATGACTGTTTTTAAAGTACAAAATAAGTTTATTTTTGTAAAAGAGAG
AATGTTTAAAAGTTTTGTTACTTTATAGAAGAAATTTTGAGTTTTTGTTTTTTTTTAATAAATAAATAAA
CATAAATAAATTGTTTGTTGAATTTATTATTAGTATGTAAGTGTAAATATAATAAAACTTAATATCTATT
CAAATTAATAAATAAACCTCGATATACAGACCGATAAAACACATGCGTCAATTTTACGCATGATTATCTT
TAACGTACGTCACAATATGATTATCTTTCTAGGGTTAAATAATAGTTTCTAATTTTTTTATTATTCAGCC
TGCTGTCGTGAATACCGAGCTCCAATTCGCCCTATAGTGAGTCGTATTACAATTCACTGGCCGTCGTTTT
ACAACGTCGTGACTGGGAAAACCCTGGCGTTACCCAACTTAATCGCCTTGCAGCACATCCCCCTTTCGCC
AGCTGGCGTAATAGCGAAGAGGCCCGCACCGATCGCCCTTCCCAACAGTTGCGCAGCCTGAATGGCGAAT
GGG
[124 nt withheld, positions 5884-6007]
C
[91 nt withheld, positions 6009-6099]
A
[49 nt withheld, positions 6101-6149]
CCTTTGACGTTGGAGTCCACGTTCTTT
[37 nt withheld, positions 6177-6213]
ACCCTATCTCGGTCTATTCTTTTGATTTATAAGGGATTTTGCCGATTTCGGCCTATTGGTTAAAAAATGA
GCTGATTTAACAAAAATTTAACGCGAATTTTAACAAAATATTAACGCTTACAATTTAGGTGGCACTTTTC
GGGGAAATGTGCGCGGAACCCCTATTTGTTTATTTTTCTAAATACATTCAAATATGTATCCGCTCATGAG
ACAATAACCCTGATAAATGCTTCAATAATATTGAAAAAGGAAGAGTATGAGTATTCAACATTTCCGTGTC
GCCCTTATTCCCTTTTTTGCGGCATTTTGCCTTCCTGTTTTTGCTCACCCAGAAACGCTGGTGAAAGTAA
AAGATGCTGAAGATCAGTTGGGTGCACGAGTGGGTTACATCGAACTGGATCTCAACAGCGGTAAGATCCT
TGAGAGTTTTCGCCCCGAAGAACGTTTTCCAATGATGAGCACTTTTAAAGTTCTGCTATGTGGCGCGGTA
TTATCCCGTATTGACGCCGGGCAAGAGCAACTCGGTCGCCGCATACACTATTCTCAGAATGACTTGGTTG
AGTACTCACCAGTCACAGAAAAGCATCTTACGGATGGCATGACAGTAAGAGAATTATGCAGTGCTGCCAT
AACCATGAGTGATAACACTGCGGCCAACTTACTTCTGACAACGATCGGAGGACCGAAGGAGCTAACCGCT
TTTTTGCACAACATGGGGGATCATGTAACTCGCCTTGATCGTTGGGAACCGGAGCTGAATGAAGCCATAC
CAAACGACGAGCGTGACACCACGATGCCTGTAGCAATGGCAACAACGTTGCGCAAACTATTAACTGGCGA
ACTACTTACTCTAGCTTCCCGGCAACAATTAATAGACTGGATGGAGGCGGATAAAGTTGCAGGACCACTT
CTGCGCTCGGCCCTTCCGGCTGGCTGGTTTATTGCTGATAAATCTGGAGCCGGTGAGCGTGGGTCTCGCG
GTATCATTGCAGCACTGGGGCCAGATGGTAAGCCCTCCCGTATCGTAGTTATCTACACGACGGGGAGTCA
GGCAACTATGGATGAACGAAATAGACAGATCGCTGAGATAGGTGCCTCACTGATTAAGCATTGGTAACTG
TCAGACCAAGTTTACTCATATATACTTTAGATTGATTTAAAACTTCATTTTTAATTTAAAAGGATCTAGG
TGAAGATCCTTTTTGATAATCTCATGACCAAAATCCCTTAACGTGAGTTTTCGTTCCACTGAGCGTCAGA
CCCCGTAGAAAAGATCAAAGGATCTTCTTGAGATCCTTTTTTTCTGCGCGTAATCTGCTGCTTGCAAACA
AAAAAACCACCGCTACCAGCGGTGGTTTGTTTGCCGGATCAAGAGCTACCAACTCTTTTTCCGAAGGTAA
CTGGCTTCAGCAGAGCGCAGATACCAAATACTGTTCTTCTAGTGTAGCCGTAGTTAGGCCACCACTTCAA
GAACTCTGTAGCACCGCCTACATACCTCGCTCTGCTAATCCTGTTACCAGTGGCTGCTGCCAGTGGCGAT
AAGTCGTGTCTTACCGGGTTGGACTCAAGACGATAGTTACCGGATAAGGCGCAGCGGTCGGGCTGAACGG
GGGGTTCGTGCACACAGCCCAGCTTGGAGCGAACGACCTACACCGAACTGAGATACCTACAGCGTGAGCT
ATGAGAAAGCGCCACGCTTCCCGAAGGGAGAAAGGCGGACAGGTATCCGGTAAGCGGCAGGGTCGGAACA
GGAGAGCGCACGAGGGAGCTTCCAGGGGGAAACGCCTGGTATCTTTATAGTCCTGTCGGGTTTCGCCACC
TCTGACTTGAGCGTCGATTTTTGTGATGCTCGTCAGGGGGGCGGAGCCTATGGAAAAACGCCAGCAACGC
GGCCTTTTTACGGTTCCTGGCCTTTTGCTGGCCTTTTGCTCACATGTTCTTTCCTGCGTTATCCCCTGAT
TCTGTGGATAACCGTATTACCGCCTTTGAGTGAGCTGATACCGCTCGCCGCAGCCGAACGACCGAGCGCA
GCGAGTCAGTGAGCGAGGAAGCGGAAGAGCGCCCAATACGCAAACCGCCTCTCCCCGCGCGTTGGCCGAT
TCATTAATGCAGCTGGCACGACAGGTTTCCCGACTGGAAAGCGGGCAGTGAGCGCAACGCAATTAATGTG
AGTTAGCTCACTCATTAGGCACCCCAGGCTTTACACTTTATGCTTCCGGCTCGTATGTTGTGTGGAATTG
TGAGCGGATAACAATTTCACACAGGAAACAGCTATGACCATGATTACGCCAAGCTCGAAATTAACCCTCA
CTAAAGGGAACAAAAGCTGGTACCTCGCGCGACTTGGTTTGCCATTCTTTAGCGCGCGTCGCGTCACACA
GCTTGGCCACAATGTGGTTTTTGTCAAACGAAGATTCTATGACGTGTTTAAAGTTTAGGTCGAGTAAAGC
GCAAATCTTTT
