>Addgene plasmid #201451 | pPB-Neo-COVGT1-d2EGFP-mCherry | depositor partial sequence | sequence record 390606 | COVGT1
TGGAAGCAGCCCTGGGCACCTGGCATGGACATGCCTGGGCAGACCCCATGCCAAATTTCATCCTGTCTCA
TAGCTTTCCATTCCGTTTCTTTTTCAGTTTCTCATTGTTACTTCCTGCCCTGCTCTGGTTTGGTGAGTTT
TGTCCTTCCTTTGGATAAAAACAATGTCCCCACACCCAGTGTTGTGTAATCAGGGAATGAAAGAATCTGC
TGTGATGCCAGCACTCAAGGGGACAGTTTCTGTTGCTGTGGGAACCTGAACTTTGCATTTCCTGACTTTG
GGGTAATTAAAATGTCAGCCTTCCAGATGCTGACGCAACGAGGTGTGGGAGGGAGTCAGGGGGCGTGTCC
AGGAGGTTGGCCAGGCCAATCGGAGGCGGGGCCAGAGGGTTGACTGGGCAGGCCGGGGGCGGGGCTGGAA
TAATAATAAGAGATGGTAGGGGCGGGTGTAGGCTTTGCTTTATGGTGATGCCAGGACAGTTTTGTTTTCC
ATTTCCCTGTGCCATAAAACGGCTTTCTTGGAAAGCTACCAGATATTCCCCACTAAAAGTCTTCAAGGTC
ACTCCGTGGAAAAGGGAGGGCTACTTTTGAAGGGGGTCACTTTCCTTCAGCTATGGGGGCAGCTGAGCCA
GAGGTCAGGCTGTAGTGGGGAGGCCAGAAGGGGCGGGGACAGCCGGGATTGGGAGGGGAGAACAGCAGCG
TGGGCGGCTGGCAGAGGCAGGGAAAGACCAGCAGAGAGGAAAGAGAAACTGGGAGA
